>Addgene plasmid #212668 | pLV-EF1a-H2B-miRFP670 | addgene full sequence | sequence record 420566 | Addgene NGS Result
TCCCTCAGACCCTTTTAGTCAGTGTGGAAAATCTCTAGCAGTGGCGCCCGAACAGGGACTTGAAAGCGAA
AGGGAAACCAGAGGAGCTCTCTCGACGCAGGACTCGGCTTGCTGAAGCGCGCACGGCAAGAGGCGAGGGG
CGGCGACTGGTGAGTACGCCAAAAATTTTGACTAGCGGAGGCTAGAAGGAGAGAGATGGGTGCGAGAGCG
TCAGTATTAAGCGGGGGAGAATTAGATCGCGATGGGAAAAAATTCGGTTAAGGCCAGGGGGAAAGAAAAA
ATATAAATTAAAACATATAGTATGGGCAAGCAGGGAGCTAGAACGATTCGCAGTTAATCCTGGCCTGTTA
GAAACATCAGAAGGCTGTAGACAAATACTGGGACAGCTACAACCATCCCTTCAGACAGGATCAGAAGAAC
TTAGATCATTATATAATACAGTAGCAACCCTCTATTGTGTGCATCAAAGGATAGAGATAAAAGACACCAA
GGAAGCTTTAGACAAGATAGAGGAAGAGCAAAACAAAAGTAAGACCACCGCACAGCAAGCGGCCGGCCGC
TGATCTTCAGACCTGGAGGAGGAGATATGAGGGACAATTGGAGAAGTGAATTATATAAATATAAAGTAGT
AAAAATTGAACCATTAGGAGTAGCACCCACCAAGGCAAAGAGAAGAGTGGTGCAGAGAGAAAAAAGAGCA
GTGGGAATAGGAGCTTTGTTCCTTGGGTTCTTGGGAGCAGCAGGAAGCACTATGGGCGCAGCGTCAATGA
CGCTGACGGTACAGGCCAGACAATTATTGTCTGGTATAGTGCAGCAGCAGAACAATTTGCTGAGGGCTAT
TGAGGCGCAACAGCATCTGTTGCAACTCACAGTCTGGGGCATCAAGCAGCTCCAGGCAAGAATCCTGGCT
GTGGAAAGATACCTAAAGGATCAACAGCTCCTGGGGATTTGGGGTTGCTCTGGAAAACTCATTTGCACCA
CTGCTGTGCCTTGGAATGCTAGTTGGAGTAATAAATCTCTGGAACAGATTTGGAATCACACGACCTGGAT
GGAGTGGGACAGAGAAATTAACAATTACACAAGCTTAATACACTCCTTAATTGAAGAATCGCAAAACCAG
CAAGAAAAGAATGAACAAGAATTATTGGAATTAGATAAATGGGCAAGTTTGTGGAATTGGTTTAACATAA
CAAATTGGCTGTGGTATATAAAATTATTCATAATGATAGTAGGAGGCTTGGTAGGTTTAAGAATAGTTTT
TGCTGTACTTTCTATAGTGAATAGAGTTAGGCAGGGATATTCACCATTATCGTTTCAGACCCACCTCCCA
ACCCCGAGGGGACCCGACAGGCCCGAAGGAATAGAAGAAGAAGGTGGAGAGAGAGACAGAGACAGATCCA
TTCGATTAGTGAACGGATCTCGACGGTATCGCCTTTAAAAGAAAAGGGGGGATTGGGGGGTACAGTGCAG
GGGAAAGAATAGTAGACATAATAGCAACAGACATACAAACTAAAGAATTACAAAAACAAATTACAAAAAT
TCAAAATTTTCGGGTTTATTACAGGGACAGCAGAGATCCAGTTTATCGATGAGGCCCTTTCGTCTTCACT
CGAGGTGCCCGTCAGTGGGCAGAGCGCACATCGCCCACAGTCCCCGAGAAGTTGGGGGGAGGGGTCGGCA
ATTGAACCGGTGCCTAGAGAAGGTGGCGCGGGGTAAACTGGGAAAGTGATGTCGTGTACTGGCTCCGCCT
TTTTCCCGAGGGTGGGGGAGAACCGTATATAAGTGCAGTAGTCGCCGTGAACGTTCTTTTTCGCAACGGG
TTTGCCGCCAGAACACAGGTAAGTGCCGTGTGTGGTTCCCGCGGGCCTGGCCTCTTTACGGGTTATGGCC
CTTGCGTGCCTTGAATTACTTCCACCTGGCTGCAGTACGTGATTCTTGATCCCGAGCTTCGGGTTGGAAG
TGGGTGGGAGAGTTCGAGGCCTTGCGCTTAAGGAGCCCCTTCGCCTCGTGCTTGAGTTGAGGCCTGGCCT
GGGCGCTGGGGCCGCCGCGTGCGAATCTGGTGGCACCTTCGCGCCTGTCTCGCTGCTTTCGATAAGTCTC
TAGCCATTTAAAATTTTTGATGACCTGCTGCGACGCTTTTTTTCTGGCAAGATAGTCTTGTAAATGCGGG
CCAAGATCTGCACACTGGTATTTCGGTTTTTGGGGCCGCGGGCGGCGACGGGGCCCGTGCGTCCCAGCGC
ACATGTTCGGCGAGGCGGGGCCTGCGAGCGCGGCCACCGAGAATCGGACGGGGGTAGTCTCAAGCTGGCC
GGCCTGCTCTGGTGCCTGGCCTCGCGCCGCCGTGTATCGCCCCGCCCTGGGCGGCAAGGCTGGCCCGGTC
GGCACCAGTTGCGTGAGCGGAAAGATGGCCGCTTCCCGGCCCTGCTGCAGGGAGCTCAAAATGGAGGACG
CGGCGCTCGGGAGAGCGGGCGGGTGAGTCACCCACACAAAGGAAAAGGGCCTTTCCGTCCTCAGCCGTCG
CTTCATGTGACTCCACGGAGTACCGGGCGCCGTCCAGGCACCTCGATTAGTTCTCGAGCTTTTGGAGTAC
GTCGTCTTTAGGTTGGGGGGAGGGGTTTTATGCGATGGAGTTTCCCCACACTGAGTGGGTGGAGACTGAA
GTTAGGCCAGCTTGGCACTTGATGTAATTCTCCTTGGAATTTGCCCTTTTTGAGTTTGGATCTTGGTTCA
TTCTCAAGCCTCAGACAGTGGTTCAAAGTTTTTTTCTTCCATTTCAGGTGTCGTGAGGATCCGCCACCAT
GCCAGAGCCAGCGAAGTCTGCTCCCGCCCCGAAAAAGGGCTCCAAGAAGGCGGTGACTAAGGCGCAGAAG
AAAGGCGGCAAGAAGCGCAAGCGCAGCCGCAAGGAGAGCTATTCCATCTATGTGTACAAGGTTCTGAAGC
AGGTCCACCCTGACACCGGCATTTCGTCCAAGGCCATGGGCATCATGAATTCGTTTGTGAACGACATTTT
CGAGCGCATCGCAGGTGAGGCTTCCCGCCTGGCGCATTACAACAAGCGCTCGACCATCACCTCCAGGGAG
ATCCAGACGGCCGTGCGCCTGCTGCTGCCTGGGGAGTTGGCCAAGCACGCCGTGTCCGAGGGTACTAAGG
CCATCACCAAGTACACCAGCGCTAAGAACATGGGGCATGGCACCGGCAGCACCGGCAGCGGCAGCTCATC
CGGAACTAGTATGGTAGCAGGTCATGCCTCTGGCAGCCCCGCATTCGGGACCGCCTCTCATTCGAATTGC
GAACATGAAGAGATCCACCTCGCCGGCTCGATCCAGCCGCATGGCGCGCTTCTGGTCGTCAGCGAACATG
ATCATCGCGTCATCCAGGCCAGCGCCAACGCCGCGGAATTTCTGAATCTCGGAAGCGTACTCGGCGTTCC
GCTCGCCGAGATCGACGGCGATCTGTTGATCAAGATCCTGCCGCATCTCGATCCCACCGCCGAAGGCATG
CCGGTCGCGGTGCGCTGCCGGATCGGCAATCCCTCTACGGAGTACTGCGGTCTGATGCATCGGCCTCCGG
AAGGCGGGCTGATCATCGAACTCGAACGTGCCGGCCCGTCGATCGATCTGTCAGGCACGCTGGCGCCGGC
GCTGGAGCGGATCCGCACGGCGGGTTCACTGCGCGCGCTGTGCGATGACACCGTGCTGCTGTTTCAGCAG
TGCACCGGCTACGACCGGGTGATGGTGTATCGTTTCGATGAGCAAGGCCACGGCCTGGTATTCTCCGAGT
GCCATGTGCCTGGGCTCGAATCCTATTTCGGCAACCGCTATCCGTCGTCGACTGTCCCGCAGATGGCGCG
GCAGCTGTACGTGCGGCAGCGCGTCCGCGTGCTGGTCGACGTCACCTATCAGCCGGTGCCGCTGGAGCCG
CGGCTGTCGCCGCTGACCGGGCGCGATCTCGACATGTCGGGCTGCTTCCTGCGCTCGATGTCGCCGTGCC
ATCTGCAGTTCCTGAAGGACATGGGCGTGCGCGCCACCCTGGCGGTGTCGCTGGTGGTCGGCGGCAAGCT
GTGGGGCCTGGTTGTCTGTCACCATTATCTGCCGCGCTTCATCCGTTTCGAGCTGCGGGCGATCTGCAAA
CGGCTCGCCGAAAGGATCGCGACGCGGATCACCGCGCTTGAGAGCTAACCCGGGCGGGGCGCGTCTGGAA
CAATCAACCTCTGGATTACAAAATTTGTGAAAGATTGACTGGTATTCTTAACTATGTTGCTCCTTTTACG
CTATGTGGATACGCTGCTTTAATGCCTTTGTATCATGCTATTGCTTCCCGTATGGCTTTCATTTTCTCCT
CCTTGTATAAATCCTGGTTGCTGTCTCTTTATGAGGAGTTGTGGCCCGTTGTCAGGCAACGTGGCGTGGT
GTGCACTGTGTTTGCTGACGCAACCCCCACTGGTTGGGGCATTGCCACCACCTGTCAGCTCCTTTCCGGG
ACTTTCGCTTTCCCCCTCCCTATTGCCACGGCGGAACTCATCGCCGCCTGCCTTGCCCGCTGCTGGACAG
GGGCTCGGCTGTTGGGCACTGACAATTCCGTGGTGTTGTCGGGGAAGCTGACGTCCTTTCCATGGCTGCT
CGCCTGTGTTGCCACCTGGATTCTGCGCGGGACGTCCTTCTGCTACGTCCCTTCGGCCCTCAATCCAGCG
GACCTTCCTTCCCGCGGCCTGCTGCCGGCTCTGCGGCCTCTTCCGCGTCTTCGCCTTCGCCCTCAGACGA
GTCGGATCTCCCTTTGGGCCGCCTCCCCGCCTGGAATTAATTCTGCAGTCGAGACCTAGAAAAACATGGA
GCAATCACAAGTAGCAATACAGCAGCTACCAATGCTGATTGTGCCTGGCTAGAAGCACAAGAGGAGGAGG
AGGTGGGTTTTCCAGTCACACCTCAGGTACCTTTAAGACCAATGACTTACAAGGCAGCTGTAGATCTTAG
CCACTTTTTAAAAGAAAAGAGGGGACTGGAAGGGCTAATTCACTCCCAACGAAGACAAGATATCCTTGAT
CTGTGGATCTACCACACACAAGGCTACTTCCCTGATTAGCAGAACTACACACCAGGGCCAGGGGTCAGAT
ATCCACTGACCTTTGGATGGTGCTACAAGCTAGTACCAGTTGAGCCAGATAAGGTAGAAGAGGCCAATAA
AGGAGAGAACACCAGCTTGTTACACCCTGTGAGCCTGCATGGGATGGATGACCCGGAGAGAGAAGTGTTA
GAGTGGAGGTTTGACAGCCGCCTAGCATTTCATCACGTGGCCCGAGAGCTGCATCCGGAGTACTTCAAGA
ACTGCTGATATCGAGCTTGCTACAAGGGACTTTCCGCTGGGGACTTTCCAGGGAGGCGTGGCCTGGGCGG
GACTGGGGAGTGGCGAGCCCTCAGATCCTGCATATAAGCAGCTGCTTTTTGCCTGTACTGGGTCTCTCTG
GTTAGACCAGATCTGAGCCTGGGAGCTCTCTGGCTAACTAGGGAACCCACTGCTTAAGCCTCAATAAAGC
TTGCCTTGAGTGCTTCAAGTAGTGTGTGCCCGTCTGTTGTGTGACTCTGGTAACTAGAGATCCCTCAGAC
CCTTTTAGTCAGTGTGGAAAATCTCTAGCAGTAGTAGTTCATGTCATCTTATTATTCAGTATTTATAACT
TGCAAAGAAATGAATATCAGAGAGTGAGAGGCCTTGACATTGCTAGCGTTTACCGTCGACCTCTAGCTAG
AGCTTGGCGTAATCATGGTCATAGCTGTTTCCTGTGTGAAATTGTTATCCGCTCACAATTCCACACAACA
TACGAGCCGGAAGCATAAAGTGTAAAGCCTGGGGTGCCTAATGAGTGAGCTAACTCACATTAATTGCGTT
GCGCTCACTGCCCGCTTTCCAGTCGGGAAACCTGTCGTGCCAGCTGCATTAATGAATCGGCCAACGCGCG
GGGAGAGGCGGTTTGCGTATTGGGCGCTCTTCCGCTTCCTCGCTCACTGACTCGCTGCGCTCGGTCGTTC
GGCTGCGGCGAGCGGTATCAGCTCACTCAAAGGCGGTAATACGGTTATCCACAGAATCAGGGGATAACGC
AGGAAAGAACATGTGAGCAAAAGGCCAGCAAAAGGCCAGGAACCGTAAAAAGGCCGCGTTGCTGGCGTTT
TTCCATAGGCTCCGCCCCCCTGACGAGCATCACAAAAATCGACGCTCAAGTCAGAGGTGGCGAAACCCGA
CAGGACTATAAAGATACCAGGCGTTTCCCCCTGGAAGCTCCCTCGTGCGCTCTCCTGTTCCGACCCTGCC
GCTTACCGGATACCTGTCCGCCTTTCTCCCTTCGGGAAGCGTGGCGCTTTCTCATAGCTCACGCTGTAGG
TATCTCAGTTCGGTGTAGGTCGTTCGCTCCAAGCTGGGCTGTGTGCACGAACCCCCCGTTCAGCCCGACC
GCTGCGCCTTATCCGGTAACTATCGTCTTGAGTCCAACCCGGTAAGACACGACTTATCGCCACTGGCAGC
AGCCACTGGTAACAGGATTAGCAGAGCGAGGTATGTAGGCGGTGCTACAGAGTTCTTGAAGTGGTGGCCT
AACTACGGCTACACTAGAAGAACAGTATTTGGTATCTGCGCTCTGCTGAAGCCAGTTACCTTCGGAAAAA
GAGTTGGTAGCTCTTGATCCGGCAAACAAACCACCGCTGGTAGCGGTGGTTTTTTTGTTTGCAAGCAGCA
GATTACGCGCAGAAAAAAAGGATCTCAAGAAGATCCTTTGATCTTTTCTACGGGGTCTGACGCTCAGTGG
AACGAAAACTCACGTTAAGGGATTTTGGTCATGAGATTATCAAAAAGGATCTTCACCTAGATCCTTTTAA
ATTAAAAATGAAGTTTTAAATCAATCTAAAGTATATATGAGTAAACTTGGTCTGACAGTTACCAATGCTT
AATCAGTGAGGCACCTATCTCAGCGATCTGTCTATTTCGTTCATCCATAGTTGCCTGACTCCCCGTCGTG
TAGATAACTACGATACGGGAGGGCTTACCATCTGGCCCCAGTGCTGCAATGATACCGCGAGACCCACGCT
CACCGGCTCCAGATTTATCAGCAATAAACCAGCCAGCCGGAAGGGCCGAGCGCAGAAGTGGTCCTGCAAC
TTTATCCGCCTCCATCCAGTCTATTAATTGTTGCCGGGAAGCTAGAGTAAGTAGTTCGCCAGTTAATAGT
TTGCGCAACGTTGTTGCCATTGCTACAGGCATCGTGGTGTCACGCTCGTCGTTTGGTATGGCTTCATTCA
GCTCCGGTTCCCAACGATCAAGGCGAGTTACATGATCCCCCATGTTGTGCAAAAAAGCGGTTAGCTCCTT
CGGTCCTCCGATCGTTGTCAGAAGTAAGTTGGCCGCAGTGTTATCACTCATGGTTATGGCAGCACTGCAT
AATTCTCTTACTGTCATGCCATCCGTAAGATGCTTTTCTGTGACTGGTGAGTACTCAACCAAGTCATTCT
GAGAATAGTGTATGCGGCGACCGAGTTGCTCTTGCCCGGCGTCAATACGGGATAATACCGCGCCACATAG
CAGAACTTTAAAAGTGCTCATCATTGGAAAACGTTCTTCGGGGCGAAAACTCTCAAGGATCTTACCGCTG
TTGAGATCCAGTTCGATGTAACCCACTCGTGCACCCAACTGATCTTCAGCATCTTTTACTTTCACCAGCG
TTTCTGGGTGAGCAAAAACAGGAAGGCAAAATGCCGCAAAAAAGGGAATAAGGGCGACACGGAAATGTTG
AATACTCATACTCTTCCTTTTTCAATATTATTGAAGCATTTATCAGGGTTATTGTCTCATGAGCGGATAC
ATATTTGAATGTATTTAGAAAAATAAACAAATAGGGGTTCCGCGCACATTTCCCCGAAAAGTGCCACCTG
ACGTCGACGGATCGGGAGATCAACTTGTTTATTGCAGCTTATAATGGTTACAAATAAAGCAATAGCATCA
CAAATTTCACAAATAAAGCATTTTTTTCACTGCATTCTAGTTGTGGTTTGTCCAAACTCATCAATGTATC
TTATCATGTCTGGATCAACTGGATAACTCAAGCTAACCAAAATCATCCCAAACTTCCCACCCCATACCCT
ATTACCACTGCCAATTACCTGTGGTTTCATTTACTCTAAACCTGTGATTCCTCTGAATTATTTTCATTTT
AAAGAAATTGTATTTGTTAAATATGTACTACAAACTTAGTAGTTGGAAGGGCTAATTCACTCCCAAAGAA
GACAAGATATCCTTGATCTGTGGATCTACCACACACAAGGCTACTTCCCTGATTAGCAGAACTACACACC
AGGGCCAGGGGTCAGATATCCACTGACCTTTGGATGGTGCTACAAGCTAGTACCAGTTGAGCCAGATAAG
GTAGAAGAGGCCAATAAAGGAGAGAACACCAGCTTGTTACACCCTGTGAGCCTGCATGGGATGGATGACC
CGGAGAGAGAAGTGTTAGAGTGGAGGTTTGACAGCCGCCTAGCATTTCATCACGTGGCCCGAGAGCTGCA
TCCGGAGTACTTCAAGAACTGCTGATATCGAGCTTGCTACAAGGGACTTTCCGCTGGGGACTTTCCAGGG
AGGCGTGGCCTGGGCGGGACTGGGGAGTGGCGAGCCCTCAGATCCTGCATATAAGCAGCTGCTTTTTGCC
TGTACTGGGTCTCTCTGGTTAGACCAGATCTGAGCCTGGGAGCTCTCTGGCTAACTAGGGAACCCACTGC
TTAAGCCTCAATAAAGCTTGCCTTGAGTGCTTCAAGTAGTGTGTGCCCGTCTGTTGTGTGACTCTGGTAA
CTAGAGA
Features (pLannotate 1.2.2; 23 found; start..end, strand, type, name):
     87..212     +  misc_feature   HIV-1 Ψ: packaging signal of human immunodeficiency virus type 1
    196..534     +  CDS            HIV-1 gag (fragment): gag protein from human immunodeficiency virus 1; gag
    709..942     +  misc_feature   RRE: The Rev response element (RRE) of HIV-1 allows for Rev-dependent mRNA export from the nucleus to the cytoplasm.
   1319..1419    +  CDS            Rev (fragment): human immunodeficiency virus 1 (HIV-1) Rev protein; rev; enhances nuclear export of unspliced and incompletely spliced viral mRNAs
   1434..1549    +  misc_feature   cPPT/CTS: central polypurine tract and central termination sequence of HIV-1 (lacking the first T)
   1627..1838    +  promoter       EF-1α core promoter: core promoter for human elongation factor EF-1α
   1839..2777    +  intron         EF-1α intron A: intron upstream of the start codon of human EF-1α
   2799..3176    +  CDS            H2B: human histone H2B; HIST1H2BJ
   3183..3217    +  CDS            TDsmURFP (fragment): monomeric tandem dimer of a small ultra-red fluorescent protein derived from a cyanobacterial phycobiliprotein (Rodriguez et al., 2016)
   3231..4178    +  CDS            ORF frame 1: bright monomeric near-infrared fluorescent protein engineered from a bacterial phytochrome, with an emission maximum of 670 nm (Shcherbakova et al., 2016)
   4202..4790    +  misc_feature   WPRE: woodchuck hepatitis virus posttranscriptional regulatory element
   4807..5325    +  CDS            nef (fragment): NEF_HV1BR - Experimental evidence at protein level: Swiss-Prot protein existence level 1. Extracellular Nef protein targets CD4(+) T-lymphocytes for apoptosis by interacting with CXCR4 surface receptors (PubMed:14990729). From Human immunodeficiency virus type 1 group M subtype B (isolate BRU/LAI) (HIV-1).
   5373..5630    +  LTR            5' LTR (truncated): truncated 5' long terminal repeat (LTR) from HIV-1
   5782..5798    -  protein_bind   lac operator: The lac repressor binds to the lac operator to inhibit transcription in E. coli. This inhibition can be relieved by adding lactose or isopropyl-β-D-thiogalactopyranoside (IPTG). lac repressor encoded by lacI
   5806..5836    -  promoter       lac promoter: promoter for the E. coli lac operon
   5851..5872    -  protein_bind   CAP binding site: CAP binding activates transcription in the presence of cAMP. E. coli catabolite activator protein
   5885..5977    -  CDS            lacI (fragment): lac repressor; lacI; The lac repressor binds to the lac operator to inhibit transcription in E. coli. This inhibition can be relieved by adding lactose or isopropyl-β-D-thiogalactopyranoside (IPTG).
   6160..6748    -  rep_origin     ori: high-copy-number ColE1/pMB1/pBR322/pUC origin of replication
   6919..7779    -  CDS            AmpR: β-lactamase; bla; confers resistance to ampicillin, carbenicillin, and related antibiotics
   7780..7884    -  promoter       AmpR promoter: bla
   7932..8066    +  polyA_signal   SV40 poly(A) signal: SV40 polyadenylation signal
   8233..8562    +  CDS            nef (fragment): NEF_HV1BR - Experimental evidence at protein level: Swiss-Prot protein existence level 1. Extracellular Nef protein targets CD4(+) T-lymphocytes for apoptosis by interacting with CXCR4 surface receptors (PubMed:14990729). From Human immunodeficiency virus type 1 group M subtype B (isolate BRU/LAI) (HIV-1).
   8610..40      +  LTR            5' LTR (truncated) (across the origin): truncated 5' long terminal repeat (LTR) from HIV-1
