[The description below was written by a language model from this plasmid's Addgene catalogue record and pLannotate feature annotations shown in this document.]
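Description:
pLV-EF1a-H2B-miRFP670 is an HIV-1-derived lentiviral transfer plasmid built on the pLV backbone for expressing a fluorescently tagged human histone H2B in mammalian cells. It is propagated in E. coli through a high-copy ColE1/pUC-type origin and selected with ampicillin via the β-lactamase gene; remnants of a lac promoter/operator region are also present in the bacterial backbone. The viral portion is flanked by two LTR-derived elements (both annotated by the automated tool as truncated 5' LTRs, each preceded by nef-derived sequence). It also contains the Ψ packaging signal with a partial gag segment, the Rev response element for Rev-dependent nuclear export of the genomic RNA, and the cPPT/CTS, which aids nuclear import of the reverse-transcribed genome. Apart from short gag, Rev and nef fragments, no viral protein genes are annotated, so packaging functions would have to be supplied in trans.

The payload is driven by the human EF-1α promoter, annotated as the core promoter plus its intron A, which gives strong constitutive expression in many cell types. It controls the human H2B coding sequence (H2BC11/HIST1H2BJ) fused at its C terminus to miRFP670, a monomeric near-infrared fluorescent protein engineered from a bacterial phytochrome with emission around 670 nm. A short stretch between the two that matches another fluorescent protein fragment is probably linker sequence. A WPRE downstream of the fusion enhances transcript stability and expression. No mammalian selection marker is annotated. The stated purpose is simply to express tagged H2B. Such a chromatin-bound far-red label is typically used as a nuclear marker for live-cell imaging, segmentation and tracking, leaving shorter-wavelength channels free for other reporters.
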