Addgene plasmid #212668: pLV-EF1a-H2B-miRFP670
Purpose: Express tagged H2B
Depositing lab: Yumi Konagaya & Tobias Meyer. Depositing organization: Cornell University. Publication: An intermediate Rb-E2F activity state safeguards proliferation commitment. Konagaya Y, Rosenthal D, Ratnayeke N, Fan Y, Meyer T. Nature. 2024 Jul;631(8020):424-431. doi: 10.1038/s41586-024-07554-2. Epub 2024 Jun 26. PubMed 38926571.
Backbone
  Vector backbone: pLV
  Vector type: Lentiviral
Growth in bacteria
  Bacterial resistance: Ampicillin, 100 μg/mL
  Growth temperature: 30°C
  Growth strain: NEB Stable
  Copy number: High Copy
Gene/Insert
  Gene/Insert name: H2B
  Species: H. sapiens (human)
  Entrez Gene: H2BC11 (a.k.a. H2B/r, H2BFR, H2BJ, HIST1H2BJ)
  Promoter: EF-1a
  Tag / fusion protein: miRFP670 (C terminal on insert)
  Cloning method: Gibson Cloning
Terms and licenses: Academic/Nonprofit Terms; Industry Terms: Not Available to Industry
How to cite: pLV-EF1a-H2B-miRFP670 was a gift from Yumi Konagaya & Tobias Meyer (Addgene plasmid # 212668 ; http://n2t.net/addgene:212668 ; RRID:Addgene_212668)
